>Addgene plasmid #199670 | AAV_CAG_V5-LOV-Turbo-NES | addgene full sequence | sequence record 392307 | Addgene NGS Result
CCTGCAGGCAGCTGCGCGCTCGCTCGCTCACTGAGGCCGCCCGGGCGTCGGGCGACCTTTGGTCGCCCGG
CCTCAGTGAGCGAGCGAGCGCGCAGAGAGGGAGTGGCCAACTCCATCACTAGGGGTTCCTGCGGCCGCAC
GCGTCTGCAGGAATCTAGTTATTAATAGTAATCAATTACGGGGTCATTAGTTCATAGCCCATATATGGAG
TTCCGCGTTACATAACTTACGGTAAATGGCCCGCCTGGCTGACCGCCCAACGACCCCCGCCCATTGACGT
CAATAATGACGTATGTTCCCATAGTAACGCCAATAGGGACTTTCCATTGACGTCAATGGGTGGAGTATTT
ACGGTAAACTGCCCACTTGGCAGTACATCAAGTGTATCATATGCCAAGTACGCCCCCTATTGACGTCAAT
GACGGTAAATGGCCCGCCTGGCATTATGCCCAGTACATGACCTTATGGGACTTTCCTACTTGGCAGTACA
TCTACGTATTAGTCATCGCTATTACCATGGTCGAGGTGAGCCCCACGTTCTGCTTCACTCTCCCCATCTC
CCCCCCCTCCCCACCCCCAATTTTGTATTTATTTATTTTTTAATTATTTTGTGCAGCGATGGGGGCGGGG
GGGGGGGGGGGGCGCGCGCCAGGSGGGGSGGGGSGGGGSGAGGGGSGGGGSGGGGSGAGGSGGAGAGGTG
CGGCGGCAGCCAATCAGAGCGGCGCGCTCCGAAAGTTTCCTTTTATGGCGAGGCGGCGGCGGCGGCGGCC
CTATAAAAAGCGAAGCGCGCGGCGGGCGGGAGTCGCTGCGCGCTGCCTTCGCCCCGTGCCCCGCTCCGCC
GCCGCCTCGCGCCGCCCGCCCCGGCTCTGACTGACCGCGTTACTCCCACAGGTGAGCGGGCGGGACGGCC
CTTCTCCTCCGGGCTGTAATTAGCGCTTGGTTTAATGACGGCTTGTTTCTTTTCTGTGGCTGCGTGAAAG
CCTTGAGGGGCTCCGGGAGGGCCCTTTGTGCGGGGGGAGCGGCTCGGGGGGTGCGTGCGTGTGTGTGTGC
GTGGGGAGCGCCGCGTGCGGCTCCGCGCTGCCCGGCGGCTGTGAGCGCTGCGGGCGCGGCGCGGGGCTTT
GTGCGCTCCGCAGTGTGCGCGAGGGGAGCGCGGCCGGGGGCGGTGCCCCGCGGTGCGGGGGGGGCTGCGA
GGGGAACAAAGGCTGCGTGCGGGGTGTGTGCGTGGGGGGGTGAGCAGGGGGTGTGGGCGCGTCGGTCGGG
CTGCAACCCCCCCTGCACCCCCCTCCCCGAGTTGCTGAGCACGGCCCGGCTTCGGGTGCGGGGCTCCGTA
CGGGGCGTGGCGCGGGGCTCGCCGTGCCGGGCGGGGGGTGGCGGCAGGTGGGGGTGCCGGGCGGGGCGGG
GCCGCCTCGGGCCGGGGRGGGCTCGGGGGRGGGGCGCGGCGGCCCCCGGAGCGCCGGCGGCTGTCGAGGC
GCGGCGAGCCGCAGCCATTGCCTTTTATGGTAATCGTGCGAGAGGGCGCAGGGACTTCCTTTGTCCCAAA
TCTGTGCGGAGCCGAAATCTGGGAGGCGCCGCCGCACCCCCTCTAGCGGGCGCGGGGCGAAGCGGTGCGG
CGCCGGCAGGAAGGAAATGGGCGGGGAGGGCCTTCGTGCGTCGCCGCGCCGCCGTCCCCTTCTCCCTCTC
CAGCCTCGGGGCTGTCCGCGGGGGGACGGCTGCCTTCGGGGGGGACGGGGCAGGGCGGGGTTCGGCTTCT
GGCGTGTGACCGGCGGCTCTAGAGCCTCTGCTAACCATGTTCATGCCTTCTTCTTTTTCCTACAGCAATT
GGCTAGCCACCATGGGCAAGCCCATCCCCAACCCCCTGCTGGGCCTGGACAGCACCGGTACCAAAGACAA
CACAGTGCCTCTGAAGCTGATCGCCCTCCTGGCCAATGGAGAGTTCCACAGCGGCGAGCAGCTGGGCGAA
ACCCTGGGCATGAGCAGAGCCGCTATCAACAAGCACATCCAGACCCTTCGCGACTGGGGCGTCGACGTGT
TCAGCGTGCCCGGCAAGGGCTACAGCCTGCCTGAGCCTATCCCCCTGCTGAACGCCAAGCAGATTCAGGG
CCAGCTGGAATTTAGAGCCACCACCCTGGAAAGAATCGAGAAGTCTTTTGTGATCACCGACCCCAGACTG
CCTGATAATCCTATCATCTTCGTGTCTGATAGCTTCCTGCAGCTCACCGAGTATTCTCGGGAAGAGATCC
TCGGAAGAAATTGCAGATTCCTGCAGGGCCCAGAGACAGATAGAGCCACAGTGCGGAAGATCAGAGATGC
CATCGACAACCAGACAGAGGTGACCGTGCAGCTGATCAACTACACCAAGTCCGGCAAAAAGTTCTGGAAC
GTTTTCCATCTCCAACCTATGAGAGACTACAAGGGCGACGTGCAGTACTTCATCGGAGTTCAGCTGGACG
GCACCGAGAGACTGCACGGCGCCGCAGAGCGGGAAGCTGTGTGCCTGGTCAAGAAGACCGCCTTCCAGAT
CGCCGTGGCTGTGCTGCCCGTGGTGGACAGCACAAACCAGTACCTGCTGGACAGAATCGGCGAGCTGAAG
TCCGGCGACGCTTGTATCGCCGAATACCAGCAGGCCGGCAGAGGCAGCAGAGGCCGGAAATGGTTCAGCC
CCTTCGGCGCCAACCTGTACCTGAGCATGTTTTGGCGGCTGAAAAGAGGCCCTGCCGCCACAGGCCTGGG
CCCCGTGATAGGAATCGTGATGGCCGAGGCTCTGAGGAAGCTGGGTGTGGACAAAGTGCGGGTGAAGTGG
CCTAACGACCTGTACCTGCAGGACAGAAAGCTGGCCGGCATCCTGGTGGAACTGGCTGGCATCACCGGCG
ACGCCGCTCAGATTGTGATCGGCGCTGGCATCAATGTGGCCATGAGACGCGTGGAAGAGAGCGTGGTCAA
CCAGGGCTGGATCACACTGCAAGAGGCCGGTGTGAACCTGGATAGGAACACCCTGGCCGCCACCCTGATC
AGAGAGCTGAGAGCCGCTCTGGAATTGTTTGAGCAGGAGGGCCTGGCCCCTTACCTGCCACGGTGGGAGA
AACTGGATAACTTCATCAACAGGCCTGTGAAGCTGATCATCGGCGATAAGGAAATCCTGGGAATCAGCCG
GGGCATCGACAAGCAGGGAGCCCTGCTGCTGGAACAAGATGGAGTGATTAAGCCTTGGATGGGCGGAGAA
ATCAGCCTGCGGTCCGCCGAGAAGGGATCCCTGCAGCTGCCTCCCCTGGAGCGCCTGACCCTGGACTAAT
AGGGCCGAATTCACTAGTATAATCAACCTCTGGATTACAAAATTTGTGAAAGATTGACTGGTATTCTTAA
CTATGTTGCTCCTTTTACGCTATGTGGATACGCTGCTTTAATGCCTTTGTATCATGCTATTGCTTCCCGT
ATGGCTTTCATTTTCTCCTCCTTGTATAAATCCTGGTTAGTTCTTGCCACGGCGGAACTCATCGCCGCCT
GCCTTGCCCGCTGCTGGACAGGGGCTCGGCTGTTGGGCACTGACAATTCCGTGGTGTTTATTTGTGAAAT
TTGTGATGCTATTGCTTTATTTGTAACCATCTAGCTTTATTTGTGAAATTTGTGATGCTATTGCTTTATT
TGTAACCATTATAAGCTGCAATAAACAAGTTAACAACAACATTGCATTCATTTTATGTTTCAGGTTCAGG
GGGAGATGTGGGAACTAGTTGCGGCCGCAGGAACCCCTAGTGATGGAGTTGGCCACTCCCTCTCTGCGCG
CTCGCTCGCTCACTGAGGCCGGGCGACCAAAGGTCGCCCGACGCCCGGGCTTTGCCCGGGCGGCCTCAGT
GAGCGAGCGAGCGCGCAGCTGCCTGCAGGGGCGCCTGATGCGGTATTTTCTCCTTACGCATCTGTGCGGT
ATTTCACACCGCATA
[95 nt withheld, positions 3936-4030]
T
[46 nt withheld, positions 4032-4077]
C
[141 nt withheld, positions 4079-4219]
CCTTTGACGTTGGAGTCCACGTTCTTT
[37 nt withheld, positions 4247-4283]
ACTCTATCTCGGGCTATTCTTTTGATTTATAAGGGATTTTGCCGATTTCGGTCTATTGGTTAAAAAATGA
GCTGATTTAACAAAAATTTAACGCGAATTTTAACAAAATATTAACGTTTACAATTTTATGGTGCACTCTC
AGTACAATCTGCTCTGATGCCGCATAGTTAAGCCAGCCCCGACACCCGCCAACACCCGCTGACGCGCCCT
GACGGGCTTGTCTGCTCCCGGCATCCGCTTACAGACAAGCTGTGACCGTCTCCGGGAGCTGCATGTGTCA
GAGGTTTTCACCGTCATCACCGAAACGCGCGAGACGAAAGGGCCTCGTGATACGCCTATTTTTATAGGTT
AATGTCATGATAATAATGGTTTCTTAGACGTCAGGTGGCACTTTTCGGGGAAATGTGCGCGGAACCCCTA
TTTGTTTATTTTTCTAAATACATTCAAATATGTATCCGCTCATGAGACAATAACCCTGATAAATGCTTCA
ATAATATTGAAAAAGGAAGAGTATGAGTATTCAACATTTCCGTGTCGCCCTTATTCCCTTTTTTGCGGCA
TTTTGCCTTCCTGTTTTTGCTCACCCAGAAACGCTGGTGAAAGTAAAAGATGCTGAAGATCAGTTGGGTG
CACGAGTGGGTTACATCGAACTGGATCTCAACAGCGGTAAGATCCTTGAGAGTTTTCGCCCCGAAGAACG
TTTTCCAATGATGAGCACTTTTAAAGTTCTGCTATGTGGCGCGGTATTATCCCGTATTGACGCCGGGCAA
GAGCAACTCGGTCGCCGCATACACTATTCTCAGAATGACTTGGTTGAGTACTCACCAGTCACAGAAAAGC
ATCTTACGGATGGCATGACAGTAAGAGAATTATGCAGTGCTGCCATAACCATGAGTGATAACACTGCGGC
CAACTTACTTCTGACAACGATCGGAGGACCGAAGGAGCTAACCGCTTTTTTGCACAACATGGGGGATCAT
GTAACTCGCCTTGATCGTTGGGAACCGGAGCTGAATGAAGCCATACCAAACGACGAGCGTGACACCACGA
TGCCTGTAGCAATGGCAACAACGTTGCGCAAACTATTAACTGGCGAACTACTTACTCTAGCTTCCCGGCA
ACAATTAATAGACTGGATGGAGGCGGATAAAGTTGCAGGACCACTTCTGCGCTCGGCCCTTCCGGCTGGC
TGGTTTATTGCTGATAAATCTGGAGCCGGTGAGCGTGGGTCTCGCGGTATCATTGCAGCACTGGGGCCAG
ATGGTAAGCCCTCCCGTATCGTAGTTATCTACACGACGGGGAGTCAGGCAACTATGGATGAACGAAATAG
ACAGATCGCTGAGATAGGTGCCTCACTGATTAAGCATTGGTAACTGTCAGACCAAGTTTACTCATATATA
CTTTAGATTGATTTAAAACTTCATTTTTAATTTAAAAGGATCTAGGTGAAGATCCTTTTTGATAATCTCA
TGACCAAAATCCCTTAACGTGAGTTTTCGTTCCACTGAGCGTCAGACCCCGTAGAAAAGATCAAAGGATC
TTCTTGAGATCCTTTTTTTCTGCGCGTAATCTGCTGCTTGCAAACAAAAAAACCACCGCTACCAGCGGTG
GTTTGTTTGCCGGATCAAGAGCTACCAACTCTTTTTCCGAAGGTAACTGGCTTCAGCAGAGCGCAGATAC
CAAATACTGTTCTTCTAGTGTAGCCGTAGTTAGGCCACCACTTCAAGAACTCTGTAGCACCGCCTACATA
CCTCGCTCTGCTAATCCTGTTACCAGTGGCTGCTGCCAGTGGCGATAAGTCGTGTCTTACCGGGTTGGAC
TCAAGACGATAGTTACCGGATAAGGCGCAGCGGTCGGGCTGAACGGGGGGTTCGTGCACACAGCCCAGCT
TGGAGCGAACGACCTACACCGAACTGAGATACCTACAGCGTGAGCTATGAGAAAGCGCCACGCTTCCCGA
AGGGAGAAAGGCGGACAGGTATCCGGTAAGCGGCAGGGTCGGAACAGGAGAGCGCACGAGGGAGCTTCCA
GGGGGAAACGCCTGGTATCTTTATAGTCCTGTCGGGTTTCGCCACCTCTGACTTGAGCGTCGATTTTTGT
GATGCTCGTCAGGGGGGCGGAGCCTATGGAAAAACGCCAGCAACGCGGCCTTTTTACGGTTCCTGGCCTT
TTGCTGGCCTTTTGCTCACATGT
Features (pLannotate 1.2.2; 19 found; start..end, strand, type, name):
     12..39      +  repeat_region  AAV2 ITR (fragment): inverted terminal repeat of adeno-associated virus serotype 2 inverted
     68..95      +  repeat_region  AAV2 ITR (fragment): inverted terminal repeat of adeno-associated virus serotype 2 inverted
    216..519     +  enhancer       CMV enhancer: human cytomegalovirus immediate early enhancer
    521..798     +  promoter       chicken β-actin promoter: No description available
    799..1815    +  intron         chimeric intron: chimera between introns from chicken β-actin and rabbit β-globin
   2135..2452    +  CDS            miniSOG: miniSOG is a basic (constitutively fluorescent) cyan fluorescent protein published in 2011, derived from Arabidopsis thaliana. It requires the cofactor flavin for fluorescence.
   3257..3283    +  CDS            NES: nuclear export signal from the HIV Rev protein (Fischer et al., 1995)
   3311..3468    +  misc_feature   WPRE (fragment): woodchuck hepatitis virus posttranscriptional regulatory element
   3474..3558    +  misc_feature   WPRE (fragment): woodchuck hepatitis virus posttranscriptional regulatory element
   3557..3600    -  polyA_signal   SV40 poly(A) signal (fragment): SV40 polyadenylation signal
   3604..3671    -  polyA_signal   SV40 poly(A) signal (fragment): SV40 polyadenylation signal
   3739..3879    +  repeat_region  AAV2 ITR: inverted terminal repeat of adeno-associated virus serotype 2 inverted
   3884..3935    -  misc_feature   bom (fragment): basis of mobility region from pBR322
   3954..4409    +  rep_origin     f1 ori (sequence partly withheld): f1 bacteriophage origin of replication; arrow indicates direction of (+) strand synthesis
   4410..4459    -  misc_feature   bom (fragment): basis of mobility region from pBR322
   4561..4596    -  CDS            rop (fragment): Rop protein, which maintains plasmids at low copy number; rop
   4691..4795    +  promoter       AmpR promoter: bla
   4796..5656    +  CDS            AmpR: β-lactamase; bla; confers resistance to ampicillin, carbenicillin, and related antibiotics
   5827..6415    +  rep_origin     ori: high-copy-number ColE1/pMB1/pBR322/pUC origin of replication
