[The description below was written by a language model from this plasmid's Addgene catalogue record and pLannotate feature annotations shown in this document.]
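Description:
AAV_CAG_V5-LOV-Turbo-NES is an adeno-associated virus transfer plasmid built on a pAAV backbone for expressing a light-regulated proximity-labeling enzyme in mammalian cells. It is propagated in E. coli through a high-copy ColE1/pUC-type origin and selected with ampicillin via the β-lactamase gene. An f1 phage origin is also present in the backbone, along with small remnants of pBR322 bom and rop sequences. The expression cassette lies between AAV2 inverted terminal repeats, which allow the intervening DNA to be replicated and packaged into recombinant AAV particles when rep, cap and helper functions are supplied in trans. The annotation detects the right-hand ITR as intact but only short fragments of the left-hand one. The sequenced record is about 6.5 kb, slightly shorter than the listed total size.

Expression is driven by the strong, broadly active CAG promoter, annotated as its CMV enhancer, chicken β-actin promoter and chimeric β-actin/β-globin intron. The synthetic insert, LOV-Turbo, is a light-regulated form of the promiscuous biotin ligase TurboID. It carries an N-terminal V5 epitope tag for detection and a C-terminal HIV Rev-type nuclear export signal that directs the protein to the cytosol. The annotation tool labels part of the coding region as miniSOG, which most likely reflects similarity to the LOV photosensory domain embedded in the enzyme rather than a separate fluorescent protein; the TurboID portions and the V5 tag are not annotated. Downstream are WPRE sequences, which enhance transcript stability and expression, and SV40 polyadenylation signal sequences, both detected as fragments. The construct is used for spatiotemporally controlled, light-gated proximity biotinylation of cytosolic proteins, delivered by transfection or AAV transduction.
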