Addgene plasmid #199670: AAV_CAG_V5-LOV-Turbo-NES
Purpose: expresses V5-LOV-Turbo-NES in mammalian cells, AAV vector
Depositing lab: Alice Ting. Depositing organization: Stanford University. Publication: Engineered allostery in light-regulated LOV-Turbo enables precise spatiotemporal control of proximity labeling in living cells. Lee SY, Cheah JS, Zhao B, Xu C, Roh H, Kim CK, Cho KF, Udeshi ND, Carr SA, Ting AY. Nat Methods. 2023 May 15. doi: 10.1038/s41592-023-01880-5. PubMed 37188954.
Backbone
  Vector backbone: pAAV
  Backbone size w/o insert (bp): 5031
  Total vector size (bp): 6489
  Vector type: AAV
Growth in bacteria
  Bacterial resistance: Ampicillin, 100 μg/mL
  Growth temperature: 37°C
  Growth strain: NEB Stable
  Copy number: Unknown
Gene/Insert
  Gene/Insert name: LOV-Turbo (alt name: Light regulated TurboID)
  Species: Synthetic
  Insert size (bp): 1362
  Promoter: CAG
  Tag / fusion protein: V5 (N terminal on insert); NES (C terminal on insert)
  Cloning method: Gibson Cloning
  Sequencing primers: 5′ ggttcggcttctggcgtgtgacc; 3′ aaagcagcgtatccacatagcg
Terms and licenses: Academic/Nonprofit Terms; Industry Terms: Not Available to Industry
Depositor comments: Please visit https://www.biorxiv.org/content/10.1101/2023.03.09.531939v1 for bioRxiv preprint.
How to cite: AAV_CAG_V5-LOV-Turbo-NES was a gift from Alice Ting (Addgene plasmid # 199670 ; http://n2t.net/addgene:199670 ; RRID:Addgene_199670)
